>Addgene plasmid #127330 | pcDNA3.1(+)/GUG-DAP5-3XFLAG | addgene full sequence | sequence record 247746 | Addgene NGS Result
TCAACCAAGTCATTCTGAGAATAGTGTATGCGGCGACCGAGTTGCTCTTGCCCGGCGTCAATACGGGATA
ATACCGCGCCACATAGCAGAACTTTAAAAGTGCTCATCATTGGAAAACGTTCTTCGGGGCGAAAACTCTC
AAGGATCTTACCGCTGTTGAGATCCAGTTCGATGTAACCCACTCGTGCACCCAACTGATCTTCAGCATCT
TTTACTTTCACCAGCGTTTCTGGGTGAGCAAAAACAGGAAGGCAAAATGCCGCAAAAAAGGGAATAAGGG
CGACACGGAAATGTTGAATACTCATACTCTTCCTTTTTCAATATTATTGAAGCATTTATCAGGGTTATTG
TCTCATGAGCGGATACATATTTGAATGTATTTAGAAAAATAAACAAATAGGGGTTCCGCGCACATTTCCC
CGAAAAGTGCCACCTGACGTCGACGGATCGGGAGATCTCCCGATCCCCTATGGTGCACTCTCAGTACAAT
CTGCTCTGATGCCGCATAGTTAAGCCAGTATCTGCTCCCTGCTTGTGTGTTGGAGGTCGCTGAGTAGTGC
GCGAGCAAAATTTAAGCTACAACAAGGCAAGGCTTGACCGACAATTGCATGAAGAATCTGCTTAGGGTTA
GGCGTTTTGCGCTGCTTCGCGATGTACGGGCCAGATATACGCGTTGACATTGATTATTGACTAGTTATTA
ATAGTAATCAATTACGGGGTCATTAGTTCATAGCCCATATATGGAGTTCCGCGTTACATAACTTACGGTA
AATGGCCCGCCTGGCTGACCGCCCAACGACCCCCGCCCATTGACGTCAATAATGACGTATGTTCCCATAG
TAACGCCAATAGGGACTTTCCATTGACGTCAATGGGTGGAGTATTTACGGTAAACTGCCCACTTGGCAGT
ACATCAAGTGTATCATATGCCAAGTACGCCCCCTATTGACGTCAATGACGGTAAATGGCCCGCCTGGCAT
TATGCCCAGTACATGACCTTATGGGACTTTCCTACTTGGCAGTACATCTACGTATTAGTCATCGCTATTA
CCATGGTGATGCGGTTTTGGCAGTACATCAATGGGCGTGGATAGCGGTTTGACTCACGGGGATTTCCAAG
TCTCCACCCCATTGACGTCAATGGGAGTTTGTTTTGGCACCAAAATCAACGGGACTTTCCAAAATGTCGT
AACAACTCCGCCCCATTGACGCAAATGGGCGGTAGGCGTGTACGGTGGGAGGTCTATATAAGCAGAGCTC
TCTGGCTAACTAGAGAACCCACTGCTTACTGGCTTATCGAAATTAATACGACTCACTATAGGGAGACCCA
AGCTGGCTAGCGTTTAAACTTAAGCTTGGCAATCCGGTACTGTTGGTAAATAAGCCACCGTGGAGAGTGC
GATTGCAGAAGGGGGTGCTTCTCGTTTCAGTGCTTCTTCGGGCGGAGGAGGAAGTAGGGGTGCACCTCAG
CACTATCCCAAGACTGCTGGCAACAGCGAGTTCCTGGGGAAAACCCCAGGGCAAAACGCTCAGAAATGGA
TTCCTGCACGAAGCACTAGACGAGATGACAACTCCGCAGCAAACAACTCCGCAAACGAAAAAGAACGACA
TGATGCAATCTTCAGGAAAGTAAGAGGCATACTAAATAAGCTTACTCCTGAAAAGTTTGACAAGCTATGC
CTTGAGCTCCTCAATGTGGGTGTAGAGTCTAAACTCATCCTTAAAGGGGTCATACTGCTGATTGTGGACA
AAGCCCTAGAAGAGCCAAAGTATAGCTCACTGTATGCTCAGCTATGTCTGCGATTGGCAGAAGATGCACC
AAACTTTGATGGCCCAGCAGCAGAGGGTCAACCAGGACAGAAGCAAAGCACCACATTCAGACGCCTCCTA
ATTTCCAAATTACAAGATGAATTTGAAAACCGAACTAGAAATGTTGATGTCTATGATAAGCGTGAAAATC
CCCTCCTCCCCGAGGAGGAGGAACAGAGAGCCATTGCTAAGATCAAGATGTTGGGAAACATCAAATTCAT
TGGAGAGCTTGGCAAGCTTGATCTTATTCACGAATCTATCCTTCATAAGTGCATCAAAACACTTTTGGAA
AAGAAGAAGAGAGTCCAACTCAAAGATATGGGAGAGGATTTGGAGTGCCTCTGTCAGATAATGAGGACAG
TGGGACCTAGATTAGACCATGAACGAGCCAAGTCCTTAATGGATCAGTACTTTGCCCGAATGTGCTCCTT
GATGTTAAGTAAGGAATTGCCAGCAAGGATTCGTTTCCTGCTGCAGGATACCGTAGAGTTGCGAGAACAC
CATTGGGTTCCTCGCAAGGCTTTTCTTGACAATGGACCAAAGACGATCAATCAAATTCGTCAAGATGCAG
TAAAAGATCTAGGGGTGTTTATTCCTGCTCCTATGGCTCAAGGGATGAGAAGTGACTTCTTTCTGGAGGG
ACCGTTCATGCCACCCAGGATGAAAATGGATAGGGACCCACTTGGAGGACTTGCTGATATGTTTGGACAA
ATGCCAGGTAGCGGAATTGGTACTGGTCCAGGAGTTATCCAGGATAGATTTTCACCCACCATGGGACGTC
ATCGTTCAAATCAACTCTTCAATGGCCATGGGGGACACATCATGCCTCCCACACAATCGCAGTTTGGAGA
GATGGGAGGCAAGTTTATGAAAAGCCAGGGGCTAAGCCAGCTCTACCATAACCAGAGTCAGGGACTCTTA
TCCCAGCTGCAAGGACAGTCGAAGGATATGCCACCTCGGTTTTCTAAGAAAGGACAGCTTAATGCAGATG
AGATTAGCCTGAGGCCTGCTCAGTCGTTCCTAATGAATAAAAATCAAGTGCCAAAGCTTCAGCCCCAGAT
AACTATGATTCCTCCTAGTGCACAACCACCACGCACTCAAACACCACCTCTGGGACAGACACCTCAGCTT
GGTCTCAAAACTAATCCACCACTTATCCAGGAAAAGCCTGCCAAGACCAGCAAAAAGCCACCACCGTCAA
AGGAAGAACTCCTTAAACTAACTGAAACTGTTGTGACTGAATATCTAAATAGTGGAAATGCAAATGAGGC
TGTCAATGGTGTAAGAGAAATGAGGGCTCCTAAACACTTTCTTCCTGAGATGTTAAGCAAAGTAATCATC
CTGTCACTAGATAGAAGCGATGAAGATAAAGAAAAAGCAAGTTCTTTGATCAGTTTACTCAAACAGGAAG
GGATAGCCACAAGTGACAACTTCATGCAGGCTTTCCTGAATGTATTGGACCAGTGTCCCAAACTGGAGGT
TGACATCCCTTTGGTGAAATCCTATTTAGCACAGTTTGCAGCTCGTGCCATCATTTCAGAGCTGGTGAGC
ATTTCAGAACTAGCTCAACCACTAGAAAGTGGCACCCATTTTCCTCTCTTCCTACTTTGTCTTCAGCAGT
TAGCTAAATTACAAGATCGAGAATGGTTAACAGAACTTTTTCAACAAAGCAAGGTCAATATGCAGAAAAT
GCTCCCAGAAATTGATCAGAATAAGGACCGCATGTTGGAGATTTTGGAAGGAAAGGGACTGAGTTTCTTA
TTCCCACTCCTCAAATTGGAGAAGGAACTGTTGAAGCAAATAAAGTTGGATCCATCTCCTCAAACCATAT
ATAAATGGATTAAAGATAACATCTCTCCCAAACTTCATGTAGATAAAGGATTTGTGAACATCTTAATGAC
TAGCTTCTTACAGTACATTTCTAGTGAAGTAAACCCCCCCAGCGATGAAACAGATTCATCCTCTGCTCCT
TCCAAAGAACAGTTAGAGCAGGAAAAACAACTACTACTATCTTTCAAGCCAGTAATGCAGAAATTTCTTC
ATGATCACGTTGATCTACAAGTCAGTGCCCTGTATGCTCTCCAGGTGCACTGCTATAACAGCAACTTCCC
AAAAGGCATGTTACTTCGCTTTTTTGTGCACTTCTATGACATGGAAATTATTGAAGAAGAAGCTTTCTTG
GCTTGGAAAGAAGATATAACCCAAGAGTTTCCGGGAAAAGGCAAGGCTTTGTTCCAGGTGAATCAGTGGC
TAACCTGGTTAGAAACTGCTGAAGAAGAAGAATCAGAGGAAGAAGCTGACGACTACAAAGACCATGACGG
TGATTATAAAGATCATGACATCGATTACAAGGATGACGATGACAAGTAATAAGGCCGCGACTCTAGAGGG
CCCGTTTAAACCCGCTGATCAGCCTCGACTGTGCCTTCTAGTTGCCAGCCATCTGTTGTTTGCCCCTCCC
CCGTGCCTTCCTTGACCCTGGAAGGTGCCACTCCCACTGTCCTTTCCTAATAAAATGAGGAAATTGCATC
GCATTGTCTGAGTAGGTGTCATTCTATTCTGGGGGGTGGGGTGGGGCAGGACAGCAAGGGGGAGGATTGG
GAAGACAATAGCAGGCATGCTGGGGATGCGGTGGGCTCTATGGCTTCTGAGGCGGAAAGAACCAGCTGGG
GCTCTAGGGGGTATCCCC
[124 nt withheld, positions 4499-4622]
C
[91 nt withheld, positions 4624-4714]
A
[49 nt withheld, positions 4716-4764]
CCTTTGACGTTGGAGTCCACGTTCTTT
[37 nt withheld, positions 4792-4828]
ACCCTATCTCGGTCTATTCTTTTGATTTATAAGGGATTTTGCCGATTTCGGCCTATTGGTTAAAAAATGA
GCTGATTTAACAAAAATTTAACGCGAATTAATTCTGTGGAATGTGTGTCAGTTAGGGTGTGGAAAGTCCC
CAGGCTCCCCAGCAGGCAGAAGTATGCAAAGCATGCATCTCAATTAGTCAGCAACCAGGTGTGGAAAGTC
CCCAGGCTCCCCAGCAGGCAGAAGTATGCAAAGCATGCATCTCAATTAGTCAGCAACCATAGTCCCGCCC
CTAACTCCGCCCATCCCGCCCCTAACTCCGCCCAGTTCCGCCCATTCTCCGCCCCATGGCTGACTAATTT
TTTTTATTTATGCAGAGGCCGAGGCCGCCTCTGCCTCTGAGCTATTCCAGAAGTAGTGAGGAGGCTTTTT
TGGAGGCCTAGGCTTTTGCAAAAAGCTCCCGGGAGCTTGTATATCCATTTTCGGATCTGATCAAGAGACA
GGATGAGGATCGTTTCGCATGATTGAACAAGATGGATTGCACGCAGGTTCTCCGGCCGCTTGGGTGGAGA
GGCTATTCGGCTATGACTGGGCACAACAGACAATCGGCTGCTCTGATGCCGCCGTGTTCCGGCTGTCAGC
GCAGGGGCGCCCGGTTCTTTTTGTCAAGACCGACCTGTCCGGTGCCCTGAATGAACTGCAGGACGAGGCA
GCGCGGCTATCGTGGCTGGCCACGACGGGCGTTCCTTGCGCAGCTGTGCTCGACGTTGTCACTGAAGCGG
GAAGGGACTGGCTGCTATTGGGCGAAGTGCCGGGGCAGGATCTCCTGTCATCTCACCTTGCTCCTGCCGA
GAAAGTATCCATCATGGCTGATGCAATGCGGCGGCTGCATACGCTTGATCCGGCTACCTGCCCATTCGAC
CACCAAGCGAAACATCGCATCGAGCGAGCACGTACTCGGATGGAAGCCGGTCTTGTCGATCAGGATGATC
TGGACGAAGAGCATCAGGGGCTCGCGCCAGCCGAACTGTTCGCCAGGCTCAAGGCGCGCATGCCCGACGG
CGAGGATCTCGTCGTGACCCATGGCGATGCCTGCTTGCCGAATATCATGGTGGAAAATGGCCGCTTTTCT
GGATTCATCGACTGTGGCCGGCTGGGTGTGGCGGACCGCTATCAGGACATAGCGTTGGCTACCCGTGATA
TTGCTGAAGAGCTTGGCGGCGAATGGGCTGACCGCTTCCTCGTGCTTTACGGTATCGCCGCTCCCGATTC
GCAGCGCATCGCCTTCTATCGCCTTCTTGACGAGTTCTTCTGAGCGGGACTCTGGGGTTCGAAATGACCG
ACCAAGCGACGCCCAACCTGCCATCACGAGATTTCGATTCCACCGCCGCCTTCTATGAAAGGTTGGGCTT
CGGAATCGTTTTCCGGGACGCCGGCTGGATGATCCTCCAGCGCGGGGATCTCATGCTGGAGTTCTTCGCC
CACCCCAACTTGTTTATTGCAGCTTATAATGGTTACAAATAAAGCAATAGCATCACAAATTTCACAAATA
AAGCATTTTTTTCACTGCATTCTAGTTGTGGTTTGTCCAAACTCATCAATGTATCTTATCATGTCTGTAT
ACCGTCGACCTCTAGCTAGAGCTTGGCGTAATCATGGTCATAGCTGTTTCCTGTGTGAAATTGTTATCCG
CTCACAATTCCACACAACATACGAGCCGGAAGCATAAAGTGTAAAGCCTGGGGTGCCTAATGAGTGAGCT
AACTCACATTAATTGCGTTGCGCTCACTGCCCGCTTTCCAGTCGGGAAACCTGTCGTGCCAGCTGCATTA
ATGAATCGGCCAACGCGCGGGGAGAGGCGGTTTGCGTATTGGGCGCTCTTCCGCTTCCTCGCTCACTGAC
TCGCTGCGCTCGGTCGTTCGGCTGCGGCGAGCGGTATCAGCTCACTCAAAGGCGGTAATACGGTTATCCA
CAGAATCAGGGGATAACGCAGGAAAGAACATGTGAGCAAAAGGCCAGCAAAAGGCCAGGAACCGTAAAAA
GGCCGCGTTGCTGGCGTTTTTCCATAGGCTCCGCCCCCCTGACGAGCATCACAAAAATCGACGCTCAAGT
CAGAGGTGGCGAAACCCGACAGGACTATAAAGATACCAGGCGTTTCCCCCTGGAAGCTCCCTCGTGCGCT
CTCCTGTTCCGACCCTGCCGCTTACCGGATACCTGTCCGCCTTTCTCCCTTCGGGAAGCGTGGCGCTTTC
TCATAGCTCACGCTGTAGGTATCTCAGTTCGGTGTAGGTCGTTCGCTCCAAGCTGGGCTGTGTGCACGAA
CCCCCCGTTCAGCCCGACCGCTGCGCCTTATCCGGTAACTATCGTCTTGAGTCCAACCCGGTAAGACACG
ACTTATCGCCACTGGCAGCAGCCACTGGTAACAGGATTAGCAGAGCGAGGTATGTAGGCGGTGCTACAGA
GTTCTTGAAGTGGTGGCCTAACTACGGCTACACTAGAAGAACAGTATTTGGTATCTGCGCTCTGCTGAAG
CCAGTTACCTTCGGAAAAAGAGTTGGTAGCTCTTGATCCGGCAAACAAACCACCGCTGGTAGCGGTGGTT
TTTTTGTTTGCAAGCAGCAGATTACGCGCAGAAAAAAAGGATCTCAAGAAGATCCTTTGATCTTTTCTAC
GGGGTCTGACGCTCAGTGGAACGAAAACTCACGTTAAGGGATTTTGGTCATGAGATTATCAAAAAGGATC
TTCACCTAGATCCTTTTAAATTAAAAATGAAGTTTTAAATCAATCTAAAGTATATATGAGTAAACTTGGT
CTGACAGTTACCAATGCTTAATCAGTGAGGCACCTATCTCAGCGATCTGTCTATTTCGTTCATCCATAGT
TGCCTGACTCCCCGTCGTGTAGATAACTACGATACGGGAGGGCTTACCATCTGGCCCCAGTGCTGCAATG
ATACCGCGAGACCCACGCTCACCGGCTCCAGATTTATCAGCAATAAACCAGCCAGCCGGAAGGGCCGAGC
GCAGAAGTGGTCCTGCAACTTTATCCGCCTCCATCCAGTCTATTAATTGTTGCCGGGAAGCTAGAGTAAG
TAGTTCGCCAGTTAATAGTTTGCGCAACGTTGTTGCCATTGCTACAGGCATCGTGGTGTCACGCTCGTCG
TTTGGTATGGCTTCATTCAGCTCCGGTTCCCAACGATCAAGGCGAGTTACATGATCCCCCATGTTGTGCA
AAAAAGCGGTTAGCTCCTTCGGTCCTCCGATCGTTGTCAGAAGTAAGTTGGCCGCAGTGTTATCACTCAT
GGTTATGGCAGCACTGCATAATTCTCTTACTGTCATGCCATCCGTAAGATGCTTTTCTGTGACTGGTGAG
TAC
Features (pLannotate 1.2.2; 21 found; start..end, strand, type, name):
    306..410     -  promoter       AmpR promoter: bla
    469..521     -  misc_feature   bom (fragment): basis of mobility region from pBR322
    676..1055    +  enhancer       CMV enhancer: human cytomegalovirus immediate early enhancer
   1056..1259    +  promoter       CMV promoter: human cytomegalovirus (CMV) immediate early promoter
   1255..1288    +  LTR            5' LTR (truncated) (fragment): truncated 5' long terminal repeat (LTR) from HIV-1
   1304..1322    +  promoter       T7 promoter: promoter for bacteriophage T7 RNA polymerase
   1393..4110    +  CDS            EIF4G2: IF4G2_HUMAN - Also known as DAP5 From Homo sapiens (Human).
   4111..4176    +  CDS            3xFLAG: three tandem FLAG® epitope tags, followed by an enterokinase cleavage site
   4229..4453    +  polyA_signal   bGH poly(A) signal: bovine growth hormone polyadenylation signal
   4457..4478    +  promoter       SV40 promoter (fragment): SV40 enhancer and early promoter
   4499..4927    +  rep_origin     f1 ori (sequence partly withheld): f1 bacteriophage origin of replication; arrow indicates direction of (+) strand synthesis
   4941..5270    +  promoter       SV40 promoter: SV40 enhancer and early promoter
   5337..6128    +  CDS            neo: KKA2_KLEPN - Also known as kan, nptII. Experimental evidence at protein level: Swiss-Prot protein existence level 1. Resistance to kanamycin, neomycin, paromomycin, ribostamycin, butirosin and gentamicin B. From Klebsiella pneumoniae.
   6152..6310    +  CDS            ble (fragment): BLE_KLEPN - Experimental evidence at protein level: Swiss-Prot protein existence level 1. Binding protein with a strong affinity to the bleomycin family of antibiotics. Binds to CL990; an antimitotic-antibiotic compound. From Klebsiella pneumoniae.
   6305..6426    +  polyA_signal   SV40 poly(A) signal: SV40 polyadenylation signal
   6499..6515    -  protein_bind   lac operator: The lac repressor binds to the lac operator to inhibit transcription in E. coli. This inhibition can be relieved by adding lactose or isopropyl-β-D-thiogalactopyranoside (IPTG). lac repressor encoded by lacI
   6523..6553    -  promoter       lac promoter: promoter for the E. coli lac operon
   6568..6589    -  protein_bind   CAP binding site: CAP binding activates transcription in the presence of cAMP. E. coli catabolite activator protein
   6602..6694    -  CDS            lacI (fragment): lac repressor; lacI; The lac repressor binds to the lac operator to inhibit transcription in E. coli. This inhibition can be relieved by adding lactose or isopropyl-β-D-thiogalactopyranoside (IPTG).
   6877..7465    -  rep_origin     ori: high-copy-number ColE1/pMB1/pBR322/pUC origin of replication
   7636..305     -  CDS            AmpR (across the origin): β-lactamase; bla; confers resistance to ampicillin, carbenicillin, and related antibiotics
