[The description below was written by a language model from this plasmid's Addgene catalogue record and pLannotate feature annotations shown in this document.]
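Description:
pcDNA3.1(+)/GUG-DAP5-3XFLAG is a mammalian expression plasmid built on the pcDNA3.1(+) backbone that expresses human DAP5 (EIF4G2, also known as NAT1 or p97) with translation initiating at a GUG codon rather than a canonical AUG. The insert was cloned between the NheI and ApaI sites, both of which are retained. The EIF4G2 coding region is fused directly at its C terminus to a 3xFLAG epitope, which allows the protein to be detected or immunoprecipitated with anti-FLAG antibodies. Transcription is driven by the human cytomegalovirus immediate early enhancer and promoter and terminated by the bovine growth hormone polyadenylation signal. A T7 promoter lies between the CMV promoter and the insert and can support in vitro transcription.

In bacteria the plasmid is maintained through a high-copy ColE1/pUC-type origin and selected with ampicillin via β-lactamase; an f1 origin is also present. For mammalian cells, a separate cassette with the SV40 early promoter and enhancer, the neomycin phosphotransferase gene and the SV40 polyadenylation signal permits G418 selection of stable transfectants. The short annotated fragments (HIV-1 LTR, bom, ble, lacI, and a second SV40 promoter piece) are most likely partial matches to backbone sequence rather than functional elements.

The catalogue lists a size of 8,221 bp, whereas the sequenced record is 8,191 nt. The depositor notes a 23-nucleotide backbone deletion that does not affect function. The construct comes from work on the resistance of non-AUG translation to protein synthesis inhibitors, where it serves as a tagged reporter of GUG-initiated DAP5 synthesis.
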