Addgene plasmid #127330: pcDNA3.1(+)/GUG-DAP5-3XFLAG
Purpose: Express 3xFLAG tagged DAP5 protein from GUG start codon
Depositing lab: Jeremy Wilusz. Depositing organization: University of Pennsylvania. Publication: Ribosome queuing enables non-AUG translation to be resistant to multiple protein synthesis inhibitors. Kearse MG, Goldman DH, Choi J, Nwaezeapu C, Liang D, Green KM, Goldstrohm AC, Todd PK, Green R, Wilusz JE. Genes Dev. 2019 Jun 6. pii: gad.324715.119. doi: 10.1101/gad.324715.119. PubMed 31171704.
Backbone
  Vector backbone: pcDNA3.1(+)
  Total vector size (bp): 8221
  Vector type: Mammalian Expression
  Selectable markers: Neomycin (select with G418)
Growth in bacteria
  Bacterial resistance: Ampicillin, 100 μg/mL
  Growth temperature: 37°C
  Growth strain: DH5alpha
  Copy number: High Copy
Gene/Insert
  Gene/Insert name: DAP5
  Species: H. sapiens (human)
  Entrez Gene: EIF4G2 (a.k.a. AAG1, DAP5, NAT1, P97)
  Promoter: CMV
  Tag / fusion protein: 3xFLAG (C terminal on insert)
  Cloning method: Restriction Enzyme; 5′ cloning site NheI (not destroyed); 3′ cloning site ApaI (not destroyed)
  Sequencing primers: 5′ CGCAAATGGGCGGTAGGCGTG
Terms and licenses: Academic/Nonprofit Terms; Industry Terms: Not Available to Industry
Depositor comments: Please note: Plasmid contains a 23 nucleotide deletion in the backbone compared to the depositor sequence, which does not affect plasmid function.
How to cite: pcDNA3.1(+)/GUG-DAP5-3XFLAG was a gift from Jeremy Wilusz (Addgene plasmid # 127330 ; http://n2t.net/addgene:127330 ; RRID:Addgene_127330)
